>Addgene plasmid #144103 | TFORF1278 | addgene full sequence | sequence record 396211 | Addgene NGS Result
TTAATGTAGTCTTATGCAATACTCTTGTAGTCTTGCAACATGGTAACGATGAGTTAGCAACATGCCTTAC
AAGGAGAGAAAAAGCACCGTGCATGCCGATTGGTGGAAGTAAGGTGGTACGATCGTGCCTTATTAGGAAG
GCAACAGACGGGTCTGACATGGATTGGACGAACCACTGAATTGCCGCATTGCAGAGATATTGTATTTAAG
TGCCTAGCTCGATACATAAACGGGTCTCTCTGGTTAGACCAGATCTGAGCCTGGGAGCTCTCTGGCTAAC
TAGGGAACCCACTGCTTAAGCCTCAATAAAGCTTGCCTTGAGTGCTTCAAGTAGTGTGTGCCCGTCTGTT
GTGTGACTCTGGTAACTAGAGATCCCTCAGACCCTTTTAGTCAGTGTGGAAAATCTCTAGCAGTGGCGCC
CGAACAGGGACTTGAAAGCGAAAGGGAAACCAGAGGAGCTCTCTCGACGCAGGACTCGGCTTGCTGAAGC
GCGCACGGCAAGAGGCGAGGGGCGGCGACTGGTGAGTACGCCAAAAATTTTGACTAGCGGAGGCTAGAAG
GAGAGAGATGGGTGCGAGAGCGTCAGTATTAAGCGGGGGAGAATTAGATCGCGATGGGAAAAAATTCGGT
TAAGGCCAGGGGGAAAGAAAAAATATAAATTAAAACATATAGTATGGGCAAGCAGGGAGCTAGAACGATT
CGCAGTTAATCCTGGCCTGTTAGAAACATCAGAAGGCTGTAGACAAATACTGGGACAGCTACAACCATCC
CTTCAGACAGGATCAGAAGAACTTAGATCATTATATAATACAGTAGCAACCCTCTATTGTGTGCATCAAA
GGATAGAGATAAAAGACACCAAGGAAGCTTTAGACAAGATAGAGGAAGAGCAAAACAAAAGTAAGACCAC
CGCACAGCAAGCGGCCGCTGATCTTCAGACCTGGAGGAGGAGATATGAGGGACAATTGGAGAAGTGAATT
ATATAAATATAAAGTAGTAAAAATTGAACCATTAGGAGTAGCACCCACCAAGGCAAAGAGAAGAGTGGTG
CAGAGAGAAAAAAGAGCAGTGGGAATAGGAGCTTTGTTCCTTGGGTTCTTGGGAGCAGCAGGAAGCACTA
TGGGCGCAGCGTCAATGACGCTGACGGTACAGGCCAGACAATTATTGTCTGGTATAGTGCAGCAGCAGAA
CAATTTGCTGAGGGCTATTGAGGCGCAACAGCATCTGTTGCAACTCACAGTCTGGGGCATCAAGCAGCTC
CAGGCAAGAATCCTGGCTGTGGAAAGATACCTAAAGGATCAACAGCTCCTGGGGATTTGGGGTTGCTCTG
GAAAACTCATTTGCACCACTGCTGTGCCTTGGAATGCTAGTTGGAGTAATAAATCTCTGGAACAGATTTG
GAATCACACGACCTGGATGGAGTGGGACAGAGAAATTAACAATTACACAAGCTTAATACACTCCTTAATT
GAAGAATCGCAAAACCAGCAAGAAAAGAATGAACAAGAATTATTGGAATTAGATAAATGGGCAAGTTTGT
GGAATTGGTTTAACATAACAAATTGGCTGTGGTATATAAAATTATTCATAATGATAGTAGGAGGCTTGGT
AGGTTTAAGAATAGTTTTTGCTGTACTTTCTATAGTGAATAGAGTTAGGCAGGGATATTCACCATTATCG
TTTCAGACCCACCTCCCAACCCCGAGGGGACCCATGCATTGCATCTCAATTAGTCAGCAACCAGGTGTGG
AAAGTCCCCAGGCTCCCCAGCAGGCAGAAGTATGCAAAGCATGCGTCTCAATTAGTCAGCAACCATAGTC
CCGCCCCTAACTCCGCCCATCCCGCCCCTAACTCCGCCCAGTTCCGCCCATTCTCCGCCCCATGGCTGAC
TAATTTTTTTTATTTATGCAGAGGCCGAGGCCGCCTCGGCCTCTGAGCTATTCCAGAAGTAGTGAGGAGG
CTTTTTTGGAGGCCTAGGCTTTTGCAAAAAGCTTTCTAGAGGTACCACCGGAGCTTACCATGACCGAGTA
CAAGCCCACGGTGCGCCTCGCCACCCGCGACGACGTCCCCAGGGCCGTACGCACCCTCGCCGCCGCGTTC
GCCGACTACCCCGCCACGCGCCACACCGTCGATCCGGACCGCCACATCGAGCGGGTCACCGAGCTGCAAG
AACTCTTCCTCACGCGCGTCGGGCTCGACATCGGCAAGGTGTGGGTCGCGGACGACGGCGCCGCCGTGGC
GGTCTGGACCACGCCGGAGAGCGTCGAAGCGGGGGCGGTGTTCGCCGAGATCGGCCCGCGCATGGCCGAG
TTGAGCGGTTCCCGGCTGGCCGCGCAGCAACAGATGGAAGGCCTCCTGGCGCCGCACCGGCCCAAGGAGC
CCGCGTGGTTCCTGGCCACCGTCGGCGTCTCGCCCGACCACCAGGGCAAGGGTCTGGGCAGCGCCGTCGT
GCTCCCCGGAGTGGAGGCGGCCGAGCGCGCCGGGGTGCCCGCCTTCCTGGAGACCTCCGCGCCCCGCAAC
CTCCCCTTCTACGAGCGGCTCGGCTTCACCGTCACCGCCGACGTCGAGGTGCCCGAAGGACCGCGCACCT
GGTGCATGACCCGCAAGCCCGGTGCCAGTTAACGAATTCTAGATCTTGAGACAAATGGCAGTATTCATCC
ACAATTTTAAAAGAAAAGGGGGGATTGGGGGGTACAGTGCAGGGGAAAGAATAGTAGACATAATAGCAAC
AGACATACAAACTAAAGAATTACAAAAACAAATTACAAAAATTCAAAATTTTCGGGTTTATTACAGGGAC
AGCAGAGATCCACTTTGGCGCCGGCTCGAGGCCTGCAGGTGCAAAGATGGATAAAGTTTTAAACAGAGAG
GAATCTTTGCAGCTAATGGACCTTCTAGGTCTTGAAAGGAGTGGGAATTGGCTCCGGTGCCCGTCAGTGG
GCAGAGCGCACATCGCCCACAGTCCCCGAGAAGTTGGGGGGAGGGGTCGGCAATTGAACCGGTGCCTAGA
GAAGGTGGCGCGGGGTAAACTGGGAAAGTGATGTCGTGTACTGGCTCCGCCTTTTTCCCGAGGGTGGGGG
AGAACCGTATATAAGTGCAGTAGTCGCCGTGAACGTTCTTTTTCGCAACGGGTTTGCCGCCAGAACACAG
GTAAGTGCCGTGTGTGGTTCCCGCGGGCCTGGCCTCTTTACGGGTTATGGCCCTTGCGTGCCTTGAATTA
CTTCCACCTGGCTGCAGTACGTGATTCTTGATCCCGAGCTTCGGGTTGGAAGTGGGTGGGAGAGTTCGAG
GCCTTGCGCTTAAGGAGCCCCTTCGCCTCGTGCTTGAGTTGAGGCCTGGCCTGGGCGCTGGGGCCGCCGC
GTGCGAATCTGGTGGCACCTTCGCGCCTGTCTCGCTGCTTTCGATAAGTCTCTAGCCATTTAAAATTTTT
GATGACCTGCTGCGACGCTTTTTTTCTGGCAAGATAGTCTTGTAAATGCGGGCCAAGATCTGCACACTGG
TATTTCGGTTTTTGGGGCCGCGGGCGGCGACGGGGCCCGTGCGTCCCAGCGCACATGTTCGGCGAGGCGG
GGCCTGCGAGCGCGGCCACCGAGAATCGGACGGGGGTAGTCTCAAGCTGGCCGGCCTGCTCTGGTGCCTG
GCCTCGCGCCGCCGTGTATCGCCCCGCCCTGGGCGGCAAGGCTGGCCCGGTCGGCACCAGTTGCGTGAGC
GGAAAGATGGCCGCTTCCCGGCCCTGCTGCAGGGAGCTCAAAATGGAGGACGCGGCGCTCGGGAGAGCGG
GCGGGTGAGTCACCCACACAAAGGAAAAGGGCCTTTCCGTCCTCAGCCGTCGCTTCATGTGACTCCACGG
AGTACCGGGCGCCGTCCAGGCACCTCGATTAGTTCTCGAGCTTTTGGAGTACGTCGTCTTTAGGTTGGGG
GGAGGGGTTTTATGCGATGGAGTTTCCCCACACTGAGTGGGTGGAGACTGAAGTTAGGCCAGCTTGGCAC
TTGATGTAATTCTCCTTGGAATTTGCCCTTTTTGAGTTTGGATCTTGGTTCATTCTCAAGCCTCAGACAG
TGGTTCAAAGTTTTTTTCTTCCATTTCAGGTGTCGTGAGGCTAGCACCGCCACCATGGCAGCGGCTGTGC
CGAGGCGCCCAACTCAGCAGGGCACTGTGACCTTTGAAGATGTGGCTGTGAACTTTTCCCAGGAGGAGTG
GTGTCTTCTTAGTGAGGCTCAGAGGTGCTTGTACCGTGATGTGATGCTAGAGAACCTGGCTCTCATATCC
TCGCTGGGTTGTTGGTGTGGATCAAAAGATGAGGAGGCACCTTGTAAGCAGAGAATTTCTGTACAAAGAG
AGTCTCAGAGCAGGACTCCTAGGGCAGGTGTTTCTCCTAAGAAGGCTCACCCCTGTGAAATGTGTGGCCT
CATCTTGGAGGATGTTTTTCACTTTGCTGACCACCAGGAAACTCATCACAAGCAGAAGCTGAACAGGAGT
GGAGCATGTGGAAAAAACTTGGATGACACTGCATACCTTCATCAGCACCAGAAGCAGCATATTGGAGAGA
AATTCTACAGAAAGAGTGTCAGAGAAGCATCGTTTGTAAAGAAACGTAAGCTCAGGGTGTCACAGGAGCC
ATTTGTCTTCCGCGAGTTTGGGAAGGACGTTCTGCCCAGTTCAGGATTGTGCCAAGAAGAAGCTGCTGTA
GAGAAGACAGACAGTGAAACTATGCATGGCCCACCCTTTCAGGAGGGAAAAACTAATTACAGTTGTGGAA
AACGCACAAAAGCCTTCAGCACCAAACACTCAGTTATTCCACACCAGAAACTTTTCACTAGAGATGGATG
TTATGTGTGCAGTGATTGTGGAAAATCCTTTAGCAGATATGTCAGCTTCAGTAATCATCAGCGAGATCAC
ACTGCAAAAGGACCTTATGATTGTGGAGAGTGTGGGAAATCTTATAGTCGAAAGAGCAGCCTTATTCAAC
ATCAGCGAGTCCACACTGGACAGACAGCTTATCCCTGTGAGGAGTGCGGGAAATCTTTTAGTCAGAAGGG
CAGCCTTATTAGCCATCAGCTTGTTCACACTGGAGAAGGGCCTTATGAGTGTAGAGAATGTGGGAAATCT
TTTGGTCAAAAGGGTAACCTCATTCAACATCAGCAAGGTCACACTGGAGAGAGAGCTTATCACTGTGGGG
AATGTGGGAAATCTTTTCGTCAGAAGTTCTGCTTTATTAACCATCAGCGTGTTCACACTGGAGAAAGGCC
TTACAAGTGTGGAGAATGTGGGAAATCTTTTGGTCAAAAGGGCAACCTCGTTCACCATCAGCGAGGTCAT
ACTGGAGAAAGGCCCTATGAGTGCAAGGAATGTGGGAAATCATTTAGGTACAGATCCCACCTCACTGAAC
ACCAGAGACTTCACACTGGGGAAAGACCTTACAATTGTAGGGAATGTGGGAAATTATTTAACAGGAAGTA
TCATCTTCTGGTTCATGAGAGAGTTCACACTGGAGAAAGGCCATATGCGTGTGAGGTATGTGGGAAATTA
TTTGGCAATAAGCACAGCGTGACTATACATCAGAGGATTCACACTGGAGAAAGGCCGTATGAATGCAGTG
AATGTGGGAAATCATTTCTTTCCAGCTCTGCGCTTCATGTTCATAAAAGAGTTCATTCTGGACAAAAGCC
TTATAAGTGCAGTGAATGTGGAAAATCCTTTTCTGAATGTTCCAGTCTCATTAAACACAGGAGAATTCAC
ACTGGAGAAAGGCCTTATGAATGCACCAAATGTGGAAAAACATTTCAGCGAAGCTCTACCCTCCTTCATC
ATCAGAGTTCACACAGGAGAAAGGCCTTATAGTAATGAACTAGTCCGTAACTTGAAAGTATTTCGATTTC
TTGGCTTTATATATCTTGTGGAAAGGACGATATGCAAGTATATCCGTCCTCATGACGCGTTAAGTCGACA
ATCAACCTCTGGATTACAAAATTTGTGAAAGATTGACTGGTATTCTTAACTATGTTGCTCCTTTTACGCT
ATGTGGATACGCTGCTTTAATGCCTTTGTATCATGCTATTGCTTCCCGTATGGCTTTCATTTTCTCCTCC
TTGTATAAATCCTGGTTGCTGTCTCTTTATGAGGAGTTGTGGCCCGTTGTCAGGCAACGTGGCGTGGTGT
GCACTGTGTTTGCTGACGCAACCCCCACTGGTTGGGGCATTGCCACCACCTGTCAGCTCCTTTCCGGGAC
TTTCGCTTTCCCCCTCCCTATTGCCACGGCGGAACTCATCGCCGCCTGCCTTGCCCGCTGCTGGACAGGG
GCTCGGCTGTTGGGCACTGACAATTCCGTGGTGTTGTCGGGGAAATCATCGTCCTTTCCTTGGCTGCTCG
CCTGTGTTGCCACCTGGATTCTGCGCGGGACGTCCTTCTGCTACGTCCCTTCGGCCCTCAATCCAGCGGA
CCTTCCTTCCCGCGGCCTGCTGCCGGCTCTGCGGCCTCTTCCGCGTCTTCGCCTTCGCCCTCAGACGAGT
CGGATCTCCCTTTGGGCCGCCTCCCCGCGTCGACTTTAAGACCAATGACTTACAAGGCAGCTGTAGATCT
TAGCCACTTTTTAAAAGAAAAGGGGGGACTGGAAGGGCTAATTCACTCCCAACGAAGACAAGATCTGCTT
TTTGCTTGTACTGGGTCTCTCTGGTTAGACCAGATCTGAGCCTGGGAGCTCTCTGGCTAACTAGGGAACC
CACTGCTTAAGCCTCAATAAAGCTTGCCTTGAGTGCTTCAAGTAGTGTGTGCCCGTCTGTTGTGTGACTC
TGGTAACTAGAGATCCCTCAGACCCTTTTAGTCAGTGTGGAAAATCTCTAGCAGTACGTATAGTAGTTCA
TGTCATCTTATTATTCAGTATTTATAACTTGCAAAGAAATGAATATCAGAGAGTGAGAGGAACTTGTTTA
TTGCAGCTTATAATGGTTACAAATAAAGCAATAGCATCACAAATTTCACAAATAAAGCATTTTTTTCACT
GCATTCTAGTTGTGGTTTGTCCAAACTCATCAATGTATCTTATCATGTCTGGCTCTAGCTATCCCGCCCC
TAACTCCGCCCATCCCGCCCCTAACTCCGCCCAGTTCCGCCCATTCTCCGCCCCATGGCTGACTAATTTT
TTTTATTTATGCAGAGGCCGAGGCCGCCTCGGCCTCTGAGCTATTCCAGAAGTAGTGAGGAGGCTTTTTT
GGAGGCCTAGGGACGTACCCAATTCGCCCTATAGTGAGTCGTATTACGCGCGCTCACTGGCCGTCGTTTT
ACAACGTCGTGACTGGGAAAACCCTGGCGTTACCCAACTTAATCGCCTTGCAGCACATCCCCCTTTCGCC
AGCTGGCGTAATAGCGAAGAGGCCCGCACCGATCGCCCTTCCCAACAGTTGCGCAGCCTGAATGGCGAAT
GGG
[124 nt withheld, positions 7424-7547]
C
[91 nt withheld, positions 7549-7639]
A
[49 nt withheld, positions 7641-7689]
CCTTTGACGTTGGAGTCCACGTTCTTT
[37 nt withheld, positions 7717-7753]
ACCCTATCTCGGTCTATTCTTTTGATTTATAAGGGATTTTGCCGATTTCGGCCTATTGGTTAAAAAATGA
GCTGATTTAACAAAAATTTAACGCGAATTTTAACAAAATATTAACGCTTACAATTTAGGTGGCACTTTTC
GGGGAAATGTGCGCGGAACCCCTATTTGTTTATTTTTCTAAATACATTCAAATATGTATCCGCTCATGAG
ACAATAACCCTGATAAATGCTTCAATAATATTGAAAAAGGAAGAGTATGAGTATTCAACATTTCCGTGTC
GCCCTTATTCCCTTTTTTGCGGCATTTTGCCTTCCTGTTTTTGCTCACCCAGAAACGCTGGTGAAAGTAA
AAGATGCTGAAGATCAGTTGGGTGCACGAGTGGGTTACATCGAACTGGATCTCAACAGCGGTAAGATCCT
TGAGAGTTTTCGCCCCGAAGAACGTTTTCCAATGATGAGCACTTTTAAAGTTCTGCTATGTGGCGCGGTA
TTATCCCGTATTGACGCCGGGCAAGAGCAACTCGGTCGCCGCATACACTATTCTCAGAATGACTTGGTTG
AGTACTCACCAGTCACAGAAAAGCATCTTACGGATGGCATGACAGTAAGAGAATTATGCAGTGCTGCCAT
AACCATGAGTGATAACACTGCGGCCAACTTACTTCTGACAACGATCGGAGGACCGAAGGAGCTAACCGCT
TTTTTGCACAACATGGGGGATCATGTAACTCGCCTTGATCGTTGGGAACCGGAGCTGAATGAAGCCATAC
CAAACGACGAGCGTGACACCACGATGCCTGTAGCAATGGCAACAACGTTGCGCAAACTATTAACTGGCGA
ACTACTTACTCTAGCTTCCCGGCAACAATTAATAGACTGGATGGAGGCGGATAAAGTTGCAGGACCACTT
CTGCGCTCGGCCCTTCCGGCTGGCTGGTTTATTGCTGATAAATCTGGAGCCGGTGAGCGTGGGTCTCGCG
GTATCATTGCAGCACTGGGGCCAGATGGTAAGCCCTCCCGTATCGTAGTTATCTACACGACGGGGAGTCA
GGCAACTATGGATGAACGAAATAGACAGATCGCTGAGATAGGTGCCTCACTGATTAAGCATTGGTAACTG
TCAGACCAAGTTTACTCATATATACTTTAGATTGATTTAAAACTTCATTTTTAATTTAAAAGGATCTAGG
TGAAGATCCTTTTTGATAATCTCATGACCAAAATCCCTTAACGTGAGTTTTCGTTCCACTGAGCGTCAGA
CCCCGTAGAAAAGATCAAAGGATCTTCTTGAGATCCTTTTTTTCTGCGCGTAATCTGCTGCTTGCAAACA
AAAAAACCACCGCTACCAGCGGTGGTTTGTTTGCCGGATCAAGAGCTACCAACTCTTTTTCCGAAGGTAA
CTGGCTTCAGCAGAGCGCAGATACCAAATACTGTTCTTCTAGTGTAGCCGTAGTTAGGCCACCACTTCAA
GAACTCTGTAGCACCGCCTACATACCTCGCTCTGCTAATCCTGTTACCAGTGGCTGCTGCCAGTGGCGAT
AAGTCGTGTCTTACCGGGTTGGACTCAAGACGATAGTTACCGGATAAGGCGCAGCGGTCGGGCTGAACGG
GGGGTTCGTGCACACAGCCCAGCTTGGAGCGAACGACCTACACCGAACTGAGATACCTACAGCGTGAGCT
ATGAGAAAGCGCCACGCTTCCCGAAGGGAGAAAGGCGGACAGGTATCCGGTAAGCGGCAGGGTCGGAACA
GGAGAGCGCACGAGGGAGCTTCCAGGGGGAAACGCCTGGTATCTTTATAGTCCTGTCGGGTTTCGCCACC
TCTGACTTGAGCGTCGATTTTTGTGATGCTCGTCAGGGGGGCGGAGCCTATGGAAAAACGCCAGCAACGC
GGCCTTTTTACGGTTCCTGGCCTTTTGCTGGCCTTTTGCTCACATGTTCTTTCCTGCGTTATCCCCTGAT
TCTGTGGATAACCGTATTACCGCCTTTGAGTGAGCTGATACCGCTCGCCGCAGCCGAACGACCGAGCGCA
GCGAGTCAGTGAGCGAGGAAGCGGAAGAGCGCCCAATACGCAAACCGCCTCTCCCCGCGCGTTGGCCGAT
TCATTAATGCAGCTGGCACGACAGGTTTCCCGACTGGAAAGCGGGCAGTGAGCGCAACGCAATTAATGTG
AGTTAGCTCACTCATTAGGCACCCCAGGCTTTACACTTTATGCTTCCGGCTCGTATGTTGTGTGGAATTG
TGAGCGGATAACAATTTCACACAGGAAACAGCTATGACCATGATTACGCCAAGCGCGCAATTAACCCTCA
CTAAAGGGAACAAAAGCTGGAGCTGCAAGC
Features (pLannotate 1.2.2; 31 found; start..end, strand, type, name):
      5..231     +  promoter       RSV promoter: Rous sarcoma virus enhancer/promoter
    232..412     +  LTR            5' LTR (truncated): truncated 5' long terminal repeat (LTR) from HIV-1
    459..584     +  misc_feature   HIV-1 Ψ: packaging signal of human immunodeficiency virus type 1
    568..931     +  CDS            HIV-1 gag (fragment): gag protein from human immunodeficiency virus 1; gag
   1077..1310    +  misc_feature   RRE: The Rev response element (RRE) of HIV-1 allows for Rev-dependent mRNA export from the nucleus to the cytoplasm.
   1687..1713    +  CDS            Rev (fragment): human immunodeficiency virus 1 (HIV-1) Rev protein; rev; enhances nuclear export of unspliced and incompletely spliced viral mRNAs
   1720..1743    +  promoter       SV40 promoter (fragment): SV40 early promoter
   1744..1815    +  promoter       SV40 promoter (fragment): SV40 enhancer and early promoter
   1839..1974    +  rep_origin     SV40 ori: SV40 origin of replication
   2020..2616    +  CDS            PuroR (fragment): puromycin N-acetyltransferase; pac from Streptomyces; confers resistance to puromycin
   2665..2782    +  misc_feature   cPPT/CTS: central polypurine tract and central termination sequence of HIV-1
   2847..2913    +  CDS            small t antigen (fragment): SV40 (simian virus 40) small t antigen
   2920..4098    +  promoter       EF-1α promoter: strong constitutive promoter for human elongation factor EF-1α
   4115..4852    +  CDS            ZNF587 (fragment): ZN587_HUMAN - Experimental evidence at protein level: Swiss-Prot protein existence level 1. May be involved in transcriptional regulation. From Homo sapiens (Human).
   5855..5908    +  promoter       U6 promoter (fragment): RNA polymerase III promoter for human U6 snRNA
   5950..6538    +  misc_feature   WPRE: woodchuck hepatitis virus posttranscriptional regulatory element
   6589..6608    +  misc_feature   cPPT/CTS (fragment): central polypurine tract and central termination sequence of HIV-1
   6610..6843    +  LTR            3' LTR (ΔU3): self-inactivating 3' long terminal repeat (LTR) from HIV-1
   6921..7042    +  polyA_signal   SV40 poly(A) signal: SV40 polyadenylation signal
   7082..7217    +  rep_origin     SV40 ori: SV40 origin of replication
   7238..7256    -  promoter       T7 promoter: promoter for bacteriophage T7 RNA polymerase
   7264..7419    +  CDS            lacZα (fragment): LacZα fragment of β-galactosidase; lacZ fragment
   7424..7852    +  rep_origin     f1 ori (sequence partly withheld): f1 bacteriophage origin of replication; arrow indicates direction of (+) strand synthesis
   7905..8009    +  promoter       AmpR promoter: bla
   8010..8870    +  CDS            AmpR: β-lactamase; bla; confers resistance to ampicillin, carbenicillin, and related antibiotics
   9041..9629    +  rep_origin     ori: high-copy-number ColE1/pMB1/pBR322/pUC origin of replication
   9812..9904    +  CDS            lacI (fragment): lac repressor; lacI; The lac repressor binds to the lac operator to inhibit transcription in E. coli. This inhibition can be relieved by adding lactose or isopropyl-β-D-thiogalactopyranoside (IPTG).
   9917..9938    +  protein_bind   CAP binding site: CAP binding activates transcription in the presence of cAMP. E. coli catabolite activator protein
   9953..9983    +  promoter       lac promoter: promoter for the E. coli lac operon
   9991..10007   +  protein_bind   lac operator: The lac repressor binds to the lac operator to inhibit transcription in E. coli. This inhibition can be relieved by adding lactose or isopropyl-β-D-thiogalactopyranoside (IPTG). lac repressor encoded by lacI
  10052..10070   +  promoter       T3 promoter: promoter for bacteriophage T3 RNA polymerase
