[The description below was written by a language model from this plasmid's Addgene catalogue record and pLannotate feature annotations shown in this document.]
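Description:
TFORF1278 is a third-generation-style, self-inactivating lentiviral expression plasmid built on the pLX_TRC317 backbone, carrying the human zinc-finger gene ZNF587 (also known as ZF6) as one member of a large barcoded transcription factor ORF collection. In bacteria it is maintained through a high-copy ColE1/pUC-type origin and selected with ampicillin via the β-lactamase gene. An f1 origin and remnants of a lac/lacZα cloning region flanked by T3 and T7 promoters are also present in the backbone. The depositor notes that the plasmid can recombine, as is common for LTR-containing vectors.

The viral genome is transcribed from an RSV promoter fused to a truncated HIV-1 5' LTR, followed by the Ψ packaging signal with a gag fragment, the Rev response element for nuclear export of the full-length RNA, and a cPPT/CTS element that aids nuclear import. It ends in a ΔU3 3' LTR that disables LTR promoter activity after integration. Within this unit, an SV40 promoter drives a puromycin N-acetyltransferase cassette for selecting transduced mammalian cells, and the strong constitutive EF-1α promoter drives the ZNF587 ORF, with a WPRE downstream to enhance transcript stability and expression. The automated annotation marks only the first part of the roughly 1.8 kb insert as ZNF587. The 24-bp barcode described in the catalogue entry is not annotated, so its exact position is not stated. A short U6 promoter fragment lies between the insert and the WPRE.

The construct is intended for lentiviral overexpression of ZNF587, alone or in pooled screens where the unique barcode identifies which transcription factor each cell received, as in studies of directed differentiation.
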