Addgene plasmid #144103: TFORF1278
Purpose: Lentiviral vector for overexpressing transcription factor ORFs with unique 24-bp barcodes. Barcodes facilitate identification of transcription factors in pooled screens.
Depositing lab: Feng Zhang. Depositing organization: Broad Institute. Publication: A transcription factor atlas of directed differentiation. Joung J, Ma S, Tay T, Geiger-Schuller KR, Kirchgatterer PC, Verdine VK, Guo B, Arias-Garcia MA, Allen WE, Singh A, Kuksenko O, Abudayyeh OO, Gootenberg JS, Fu Z, Macrae RK, Buenrostro JD, Regev A, Zhang F. Cell. 2023 Jan 5;186(1):209-229.e26. doi: 10.1016/j.cell.2022.11.026. PubMed 36608654.
Backbone
  Vector backbone: pLX_TRC317
  Backbone manufacturer: Broad Institute Genetic Perturbation Platform
  Backbone size w/o insert (bp): 8264
  Vector type: Mammalian Expression, Lentiviral
  Selectable markers: Puromycin
Growth in bacteria
  Bacterial resistance: Ampicillin, 100 μg/mL
  Growth temperature: 37°C
  Growth strain: NEB Stable
  Copy number: High Copy
Gene/Insert
  Gene/Insert name: ZNF587
  Species: H. sapiens (human)
  Insert size (bp): 1829
  Entrez Gene: ZNF587 (a.k.a. ZF6)
  Promoter: EF1a
  Cloning method: Unknown
  Sequencing primers: 5′ GGGTGGAGACTGAAGTTAGGCCAG; 3′ CACATAGCGTAAAAGGAGCAACATAG
Terms and licenses: Academic/Nonprofit Terms; Industry Terms: Not Available to Industry
Depositor comments: NM_032828,ENST00000339656 . The transcription factor ORF portion of this plasmid was synthesized by Genewiz. Please test multiple small colonies in case of plasmid recombination. To make this collection available in a timely manner, a portion of this collection was not fully sequenced by Addgene. If an Addgene verified full plasmid sequence is not available, please contact us prior to placing an order to request the full sequence.
How to cite: TFORF1278 was a gift from Feng Zhang (Addgene plasmid # 144103 ; http://n2t.net/addgene:144103 ; RRID:Addgene_144103)
