>Addgene plasmid #144103 | TFORF1278 | depositor partial sequence | sequence record 284433 | Insert
ACCGCCACCATGGCAGCGGCTGTGCCGAGGCGCCCAACTCAGCAGGGCACTGTGACCTTTGAAGATGTGG
CTGTGAACTTTTCCCAGGAGGAGTGGTGTCTTCTTAGTGAGGCTCAGAGGTGCTTGTACCGTGATGTGAT
GCTAGAGAACCTGGCTCTCATATCCTCGCTGGGTTGTTGGTGTGGATCAAAAGATGAGGAGGCACCTTGT
AAGCAGAGAATTTCTGTACAAAGAGAGTCTCAGAGCAGGACTCCTAGGGCAGGTGTTTCTCCTAAGAAGG
CTCACCCCTGTGAAATGTGTGGCCTCATCTTGGAGGATGTTTTTCACTTTGCTGACCACCAGGAAACTCA
TCACAAGCAGAAGCTGAACAGGAGTGGAGCATGTGGAAAAAACTTGGATGACACTGCATACCTTCATCAG
CACCAGAAGCAGCATATTGGAGAGAAATTCTACAGAAAGAGTGTCAGAGAAGCATCGTTTGTAAAGAAAC
GTAAGCTCAGGGTGTCACAGGAGCCATTTGTCTTCCGCGAGTTTGGGAAGGACGTTCTGCCCAGTTCAGG
ATTGTGCCAAGAAGAAGCTGCTGTAGAGAAGACAGACAGTGAAACTATGCATGGCCCACCCTTTCAGGAG
GGAAAAACTAATTACAGTTGTGGAAAACGCACAAAAGCCTTCAGCACCAAACACTCAGTTATTCCACACC
AGAAACTTTTCACTAGAGATGGATGTTATGTGTGCAGTGATTGTGGAAAATCCTTTAGCAGATATGTCAG
CTTCAGTAATCATCAGCGAGATCACACTGCAAAAGGACCTTATGATTGTGGAGAGTGTGGGAAATCTTAT
AGTCGAAAGAGCAGCCTTATTCAACATCAGCGAGTCCACACTGGACAGACAGCTTATCCCTGTGAGGAGT
GCGGGAAATCTTTTAGTCAGAAGGGCAGCCTTATTAGCCATCAGCTTGTTCACACTGGAGAAGGGCCTTA
TGAGTGTAGAGAATGTGGGAAATCTTTTGGTCAAAAGGGTAACCTCATTCAACATCAGCAAGGTCACACT
GGAGAGAGAGCTTATCACTGTGGGGAATGTGGGAAATCTTTTCGTCAGAAGTTCTGCTTTATTAACCATC
AGCGTGTTCACACTGGAGAAAGGCCTTACAAGTGTGGAGAATGTGGGAAATCTTTTGGTCAAAAGGGCAA
CCTCGTTCACCATCAGCGAGGTCATACTGGAGAAAGGCCCTATGAGTGCAAGGAATGTGGGAAATCATTT
AGGTACAGATCCCACCTCACTGAACACCAGAGACTTCACACTGGGGAAAGACCTTACAATTGTAGGGAAT
GTGGGAAATTATTTAACAGGAAGTATCATCTTCTGGTTCATGAGAGAGTTCACACTGGAGAAAGGCCATA
TGCGTGTGAGGTATGTGGGAAATTATTTGGCAATAAGCACAGCGTGACTATACATCAGAGGATTCACACT
GGAGAAAGGCCGTATGAATGCAGTGAATGTGGGAAATCATTTCTTTCCAGCTCTGCGCTTCATGTTCATA
AAAGAGTTCATTCTGGACAAAAGCCTTATAAGTGCAGTGAATGTGGAAAATCCTTTTCTGAATGTTCCAG
TCTCATTAAACACAGGAGAATTCACACTGGAGAAAGGCCTTATGAATGCACCAAATGTGGAAAAACATTT
CAGCGAAGCTCTACCCTCCTTCATCATCAGAGTTCACACAGGAGAAAGGCCTTATAGTAATGAACTAGTC
CGTAACTTGAAAGTATTTCGATTTCTTGGCTTTATATATCTTGTGGAAAGGACGATATGCAAGTATATCC
GTCCTCATG
