>Addgene plasmid #144103 | TFORF1278 | depositor partial sequence | sequence record 284434 | Barcode
TATGCAAGTATATCCGTCCTCATG
